Addgene plasmid #109854: pHH0103_ALDOA_Glycolytic
Purpose: Protein expression and purification of ALDOA_Glycolytic
Depositing lab: Sachdev Sidhu. Depositing organization: University of Toronto. Publication: Large-scale survey and database of high affinity ligands for peptide recognition modules. Teyra J, Kelil A, Jain S, Helmy M, Jajodia R, Hooda Y, Gu J, D'Cruz AA, Nicholson SE, Min J, Sudol M, Kim PM, Bader GD, Sidhu SS. Mol Syst Biol. 2020 Dec;16(12):e9310. doi: 10.15252/msb.20199310. PubMed 33438817.
Backbone
  Vector backbone: pHH0103
  Vector type: Bacterial Expression
Growth in bacteria
  Bacterial resistance: Ampicillin, 100 μg/mL
  Growth temperature: 37°C
  Growth strain: DH5alpha
  Copy number: Low Copy
Gene/Insert
  Gene/Insert name: ALDOA_Glycolytic
  Species: H. sapiens (human)
  Entrez Gene: ALDOA (a.k.a. ALDA, GSD12, HEL-S-87p)
  Cloning method: Restriction Enzyme; 5′ cloning site Sfi1 (unknown if destroyed); 3′ cloning site Not1 (unknown if destroyed)
Terms and licenses: Academic/Nonprofit Terms; Industry Terms: Not Available to Industry
How to cite: pHH0103_ALDOA_Glycolytic was a gift from Sachdev Sidhu (Addgene plasmid # 109854 ; http://n2t.net/addgene:109854 ; RRID:Addgene_109854)
