[The description below was written by a language model from this plasmid's Addgene catalogue record and pLannotate feature annotations shown in this document.]
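Description:
pHH0103_ALDOA_Glycolytic is a bacterial expression plasmid built on the pHH0103 backbone for producing and purifying the glycolytic domain of human aldolase A (ALDOA) in E. coli. It is about 7.8 kb, carries the β-lactamase gene with its own promoter for ampicillin selection, and replicates from a ColE1/pBR322-type origin. A bom mobility region lies nearby, and the rop gene appears only as two fragments interrupted by an f1 phage origin. The catalogue lists the plasmid as low copy. The f1 origin would allow single-stranded DNA production with helper phage.

Expression is driven by the hybrid tac promoter followed by a lac operator. The plasmid also encodes the lac repressor under the lacIq promoter, so transcription is held off until it is induced with IPTG. The reading frame begins with a 6xHis tag, continues into Schistosoma japonicum glutathione S-transferase, and is followed by the ALDOA coding sequence of roughly 1.1 kb, which was cloned between SfiI and NotI sites. The product is therefore expected to be a His-GST-ALDOA fusion that can be captured on either nickel or glutathione resin. An fd phage terminator lies just downstream of the insert.

Beyond the terminator are two fragments of M13 gene III, a tetracycline-resistance gene fragment and a partial tet promoter. These look like remnants of a phagemid and pBR322 ancestry rather than functional parts of the expression cassette, although the record does not say so. The associated publication is a large-scale survey of high-affinity ligands for peptide recognition modules, which suggests the purified domain was one of many prepared as targets for peptide-binding studies.
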