Features (pLannotate 1.2.2; 21 found; start..end, strand, type, name):
      1..29      +  promoter       tac promoter: strong E. coli promoter; hybrid between the trp and lac UV5 promoters
     37..53      +  protein_bind   lac operator: The lac repressor binds to the lac operator to inhibit transcription in E. coli. This inhibition can be relieved by adding lactose or isopropyl-β-D-thiogalactopyranoside (IPTG). lac repressor encoded by lacI
    138..155     +  CDS            6xHis: 6xHis affinity tag
    171..824     +  CDS            GST26_SCHJA: Experimental evidence at protein level: Swiss-Prot protein existence level 1. GST isoenzymes appear to play a central role in the parasite detoxification system. Other functions are also suspected including a role in increasing the solubility of haematin in the parasite gut. From Schistosoma japonicum (Blood fluke).
    906..1997    +  CDS            ALDOA: ALDOA_HUMAN - Also known as ALDA. Experimental evidence at protein level: Swiss-Prot protein existence level 1. Plays a key role in glycolysis and gluconeogenesis. In addition, may also function as scaffolding protein (By similarity). From Homo sapiens (Human).
   2013..2060    +  terminator     fd terminator (sequence withheld): central terminator from bacteriophage fd (Otsuka and Kunisawa, 1982)
   2065..2277    +  CDS            M13 gene III (fragment) (sequence partly withheld): pIII; III; minor coat protein
   2292..2762    +  CDS            M13 gene III (fragment) (sequence partly withheld): pIII; III; minor coat protein
   2784..2854    +  CDS            TcR (fragment): tetracycline efflux protein; tet; confers resistance to tetracycline
   3096..3476    -  CDS            YPB1_ECOLX: Protein predicted: Swiss-Prot protein existence level 4. From Escherichia coli.
   3493..3644    +  CDS            rop (fragment): Rop protein, which maintains plasmids at low copy number; rop
   3680..4108    -  rep_origin     f1 ori (sequence partly withheld): f1 bacteriophage origin of replication; arrow indicates direction of (+) strand synthesis
   4117..4156    +  CDS            rop (fragment): Rop protein, which maintains plasmids at low copy number; rop
   4258..4398    +  misc_feature   bom: basis of mobility region from pBR322
   4584..5171    -  rep_origin     ori: high-copy-number ColE1/pMB1/pBR322/pUC origin of replication
   5342..6202    -  CDS            AmpR: β-lactamase; bla; confers resistance to ampicillin, carbenicillin, and related antibiotics
   6203..6307    -  promoter       AmpR promoter: bla
   6416..6493    +  promoter       lacIq promoter: lacI (mutant); In the lacIq allele, a single base change in the promoter boosts expression of the lacI gene about 10-fold.
   6494..7576    +  CDS            lacI: lac repressor; lacI; The lac repressor binds to the lac operator to inhibit transcription in E. coli. This inhibition can be relieved by adding lactose or isopropyl-β-D-thiogalactopyranoside (IPTG).
   7589..7610    +  protein_bind   CAP binding site: CAP binding activates transcription in the presence of cAMP. E. coli catabolite activator protein
   7629..7646    +  promoter       tet promoter (fragment): E. coli promoter for tetracycline efflux protein gene
>Addgene plasmid #109854 | pHH0103_ALDOA_Glycolytic | addgene full sequence | sequence record 214870 | Addgene NGS Result
TTGACAATTAATCATCGGCTCGTATAATGTGTGGAATTGTGAGCGGATAACAATTTCACACAGGAAACAG
CCAGTCCGTTTAGGTGTTTTCACGAGCACTTCACCAACAAGGACCATAGATTATGAAAATCGAAGAACAC
CATCACCATCACCATTCCAGCGGTAAGCTTATGTCCCCTATACTAGGTTATTGGAAAATTAAGGGCCTTG
TGCAACCCACTCGACTTCTTTTGGAATATCTTGAAGAAAAATATGAAGAGCATTTGTATGAGCGCGATGA
AGGTGATAAATGGCGAAACAAAAAGTTTGAATTGGGTTTGGAGTTTCCCAATCTTCCTTATTATATTGAT
GGTGATGTTAAATTAACACAGTCTATGGCCATCATACGTTATATAGCTGACAAGCACAACATGTTGGGTG
GTTGTCCAAAAGAGCGTGCAGAGATTTCAATGCTTGAAGGAGCGGTTTTGGATATTAGATACGGTGTTTC
GAGAATTGCATATAGTAAAGACTTTGAAACTCTCAAAGTTGATTTTCTTAGCAAGCTACCTGAAATGCTG
AAAATGTTCGAAGATCGTTTATGTCATAAAACATATTTAAATGGTGATCATGTAACCCATCCTGACTTCA
TGTTGTATGACGCTCTTGATGTTGTTTTATACATGGACCCAATGTGCCTGGATGCGTTCCCAAAATTAGT
TTGTTTTAAAAAACGTATTGAAGCTATCCCACAAATTGATAAGTACTTGAAATCCAGCAAGTATATAGCA
TGGCCTTTGCAGGGCTGGCAAGCCACGTTTGGTGGTGGCGACCATCCTCCAAAATCGGATCTGGAAGTTC
TGTTCCAGGGGCCCCTGTCCAGCGGTCTGGTTCCGCGTGGTTCCGGTACCGCGGCCCAGCCGGCCATGCC
GTATCAGTACCCGGCGCTGACGCCGGAACAGAAAAAAGAACTGAGTGACATTGCCCATCGTATCGTTGCA
CCGGGCAAAGGTATTCTGGCGGCCGATGAAAGTACCGGCTCCATTGCCAAACGCCTGCAGTCCATCGGTA
CGGAAAACACCGAAGAAAATCGTCGCTTTTATCGTCAACTGCTGCTGACGGCCGATGACCGCGTCAACCC
GTGCATTGGCGGTGTGATCCTGTTTCACGAAACCCTGTACCAGAAAGCAGATGACGGCCGTCCGTTCCCG
CAAGTTATTAAATCTAAGGGCGGTGTGGTTGGCATCAAAGTCGACAAGGGTGTCGTGCCGCTGGCAGGCA
CGAATGGTGAAACCACGACCCAGGGCCTGGATGGTCTGAGCGAACGTTGCGCGCAATATAAAAAGGACGG
CGCCGATTTCGCAAAATGGCGCTGTGTGCTGAAGATTGGTGAACATACCCCGTCAGCCCTGGCAATCATG
GAAAACGCGAATGTTCTGGCTCGTTATGCGTCGATTTGCCAGCAAAACGGCATTGTTCCGATCGTCGAAC
CGGAAATCCTGCCGGATGGTGACCACGATCTGAAACGCTGTCAGTACGTGACGGAAAAAGTTCTGGCAGC
TGTCTATAAGGCGCTGAGCGATCATCACATTTACCTGGAAGGCACCCTGCTGAAACCGAATATGGTCACG
CCGGGTCATGCCTGTACCCAGAAATTTTCTCACGAAGAAATTGCTATGGCAACGGTGACCGCACTGCGTC
GCACCGTGCCGCCGGCAGTTACGGGTATCACCTTCCTGTCAGGCGGTCAATCGGAAGAAGAAGCGAGTAT
TAACCTGAATGCGATCAACAAATGCCCGCTGCTGAAGCCGTGGGCTCTGACCTTTAGCTATGGTCGTGCG
CTGCAGGCCTCTGCACTGAAAGCCTGGGGCGGTAAAAAGGAAAACCTGAAAGCGGCCCAGGAAGAATATG
TTAAGCGCGCTCTGGCGAATAGTCTGGCATGTCAGGGTAAATACACCCCGTCCGGTCAAGCTGGTGCAGC
TGCGAGCGAATCTCTGTTCGTGAGCAATCATGCGTACGCGGCCGCATA
[142 nt withheld, positions 2009-2150]
C
[98 nt withheld, positions 2152-2249]
AGTTTGTACTGGTGACGAAACTCAGTGTCTAGCTAGAGTGGC
[149 nt withheld, positions 2292-2440]
T
[41 nt withheld, positions 2442-2482]
T
[62 nt withheld, positions 2484-2545]
A
[35 nt withheld, positions 2547-2581]
CCTCCCTCAATCGGTTGAATGTCGCCCTTTTGTCTTTGGCGCTGGTAAACCATATGAA
[86 nt withheld, positions 2640-2725]
T
[54 nt withheld, positions 2727-2780]
CTAGCGCCGCCCTATACCTTGTCTGCCTCCCCGCGTTGCGTCGCGGTGCATGGAGCCGGGCCACCTCGAC
CTGAATGGAAGCCGGCGGCACCTCGCTAACGGATTCACCACTCCAAGAATTGGAGCCAATCAATTCTTGC
GGAGAACTGTGAATGCGCAAACCAACCCTTGGCAGAACATATCCATCGCGTCCGCCATCTCCAGCAGCCG
CACGCGGCGCATCTCGGGCAGCGTTGGGTCCTGGCCACGGGTGCGCATGATCGTGCTCCTGTCGTTGAGG
ACCCGGCTAGGCTGGCGGGGTTGCCTTACTGGTTAGCAGAATGAATCACCGATACGCGAGCGAACGTGAA
GCGACTGCTGCTGCAAAACGTCTGCGACCTGAGCAACAACATGAATGGTCTTCGGTTTCCGTGTTTCGTA
AAGTCTGGAAACGCGGAAGTCAGCGCCCTGCACCATTATGTTCCGGATCTGCATCGCAGGATGCTGCTGG
CTACCCTGTGGAACACCTACATCTGTATTAACGAAGCGCTGGCATTGACCCTGAGTGATTTTTCTCTGGT
CCCGCCGCATCCATACCGCCAGTTGTTTACCCTCACAACGTTCCAGTAACCGGGCATGTTCATCATCAGT
AACCCGTATCGTGAGCATCCTCTCTCGTTTCATCGGTATCATTACCCCCATGAACAGAAATCCCCCTTAC
ACGGAGGCATCAGTGACCAAACAGGAAAAAACCGCCCTTAACATGGCCCGCTTTATCAGAAGCCAGACAT
TAACGCTTCTGGAGAAACTCAACGAGCTGGACGCGGATGAACAGGCAGACATCTGTGAATCGCTTCACGA
CCACGCTGATGAGCTTTACCGCAGGATCCGCGAAATTGTAAGCGTTAATATTTTGTTAAAATTCGCGTTA
AATTTTTGTTAAATCAGCTCATTTTTTAACCAATAGGCCGAAATCGGCAAAATCCCTTATAAATCAAAAG
AATAGACCGAGATAGGGT
[37 nt withheld, positions 3779-3815]
AAAGAACGTGGACTCCAACGTCAAAGG
[49 nt withheld, positions 3843-3891]
T
[91 nt withheld, positions 3893-3983]
G
[124 nt withheld, positions 3985-4108]
CGCGGATCCTGCCTCGCGCGTTTCGGTGATGACGGTGAAAACCTCTGACACATGCAGCTCCCGGAGACGG
TCACAGCTTGTCTGTAAGCGGATGCCGGGAGCAGACAAGCCCGTCAGGGCGCGTCAGCGGGTGTTGGCGG
GTGTCGGGGCGCAGCCATGACCCAGTCACGTAGCGATAGCGGAGTGTATACTGGCTTAACTATGCGGCAT
CAGAGCAGATTGTACTGAGAGTGCACCATATGCGGTGTGAAATACCGCACAGATGCGTAAGGAGAAAATA
CCGCATCAGGCGCTCTTCCGCTTCCTCGCTCACTGACTCGCTGCGCTCGGTCGTTCGGCTGCGGCGAGCG
GTATCAGCTCACTCAAAGGCGGTAATACGGTTATCCACAGAATCAGGGGATAACGCAGGAAAGAACATGT
GAGCAAAAGGCCAGCAAAAGGCCAGGAACCGTAAAAAGGCCGCGTTGCTGGCGTTTTTCCATAGGCTCCG
CCCCCCTGACGAGCATCACAAAAATCGACGCTCAAGTCAGAGGTGGCGAAACCCGACAGGACTATAAAGA
TACCAGGGTTTCCCCCTGGAAGCTCCCTCGTGCGCTCTCCTGTTCCGACCCTGCCGCTTACCGGATACCT
GTCCGCCTTTCTCCCTTCGGGAAGCGTGGCGCTTTCTCATAGCTCACGCTGTAGGTATCTCAGTTCGGTG
TAGGTCGTTCGCTCCAAGCTGGGCTGTGTGCACGAACCCCCCGTTCAGCCCGACCGCTGCGCCTTATCCG
GTAACTATCGTCTTGAGTCCAACCCGGTAAGACACGACTTATCGCCACTGGCAGCAGCCACTGGTAACAG
GATTAGCAGAGCGAGGTATGTAGGCGGTGCTACAGAGTTCTTGAAGTGGTGGCCTAACTACGGCTACACT
AGAAGGACAGTATTTGGTATCTGCGCTCTGCTGAAGCCAGTTACCTTCGGAAAAAGAGTTGGTAGCTCTT
GATCCGGCAAACAAACCACCGCTGGTAGCGGTGGTTTTTTTGTTTGCAAGCAGCAGATTACGCGCAGAAA
AAAAGGATCTCAAGAAGATCCTTTGATCTTTTCTACGGGGTCTGACGCTCAGTGGAACGAAAACTCACGT
TAAGGGATTTTGGTCATGAGATTATCAAAAAGGATCTTCACCTAGATCCTTTTAAATTAAAAATGAAGTT
TTAAATCAATCTAAAGTATATATGAGTAAACTTGGTCTGACAGTTACCAATGCTTAATCAGTGAGGCACC
TATCTCAGCGATCTGTCTATTTCGTTCATCCATAGTTGCCTGACTCCCCGTCGTGTAGATAACTACGATA
CGGGAGGGCTTACCATCTGGCCCCAGTGCTGCAATGATACCGCGAGACCCACGCTCACCGGCTCCAGATT
TATCAGCAATAAACCAGCCAGCCGGAAGGGCCGAGCGCAGAAGTGGTCCTGCAACTTTATCCGCCTCCAT
CCAGTCTATTAATTGTTGCCGGGAAGCTAGAGTAAGTAGTTCGCCAGTTAATAGTTTGCGCAACGTTGTT
GCCATTGCTGCAGGCATCGTGGTGTCACGCTCGTCGTTTGGTATGGCTTCATTCAGCTCCGGTTCCCAAC
GATCAAGGCGAGTTACATGATCCCCCATGTTGTGCAAAAAAGCGGTTAGCTCCTTCGGTCCTCCGATCGT
TGTCAGAAGTAAGTTGGCCGCAGTGTTATCACTCATGGTTATGGCAGCACTGCATAATTCTCTTACTGTC
ATGCCATCCGTAAGATGCTTTTCTGTGACTGGTGAGTACTCAACCAAGTCATTCTGAGAATAGTGTATGC
GGCGACCGAGTTGCTCTTGCCCGGCGTCAACACGGGATAATACCGCGCCACATAGCAGAACTTTAAAAGT
GCTCATCATTGGAAAACGTTCTTCGGGGCGAAAACTCTCAAGGATCTTACCGCTGTTGAGATCCAGTTCG
ATGTAACCCACTCGTGCACCCAACTGATCTTCAGCATCTTTTACTTTCACCAGCGTTTCTGGGTGAGCAA
AAACAGGAAGGCAAAATGCCGCAAAAAAGGGAATAAGGGCGACACGGAAATGTTGAATACTCATACTCTT
CCTTTTTCAATATTATTGAAGCATTTATCAGGGTTATTGTCTCATGAGCGGATACATATTTGAATGTATT
TAGAAAAATAAACAAATAGGGGTTCCGCGCACATTTCCCCGAAAAGTGCCACCTGACGTCTAAGAAACCA
TTATTATCATGACATTAACCTATAAAAATAGGCGTATCACGAGGCCCTTTCGTCTTCAAGAATTCCCGAC
ACCATCGAATGGTGCAAAACCTTTCGCGGTATGGCATGATAGCGCCCGGAAGAGAGTCAATTCAGGGTGG
TGAATGTGAAACCAGTAACGTTATACGATGTCGCAGAGTATGCCGGTGTCTCTTATCAGACCGTTTCCCG
CGTGGTGAACCAGGCCAGCCACGTTTCTGCGAAAACGCGGGAAAAAGTGGAAGCGGCGATGGCGGAGCTG
AATTACATTCCCAACCGCGTGGCACAACAACTGGCGGGCAAACAGTCGTTGCTGATTGGCGTTGCCACCT
CCAGTCTGGCCCTGCACGCGCCGTCGCAAATTGTCGCGGCGATTAAATCTCGCGCCGATCAACTGGGTGC
CAGCGTGGTGGTGTCGATGGTAGAACGAAGCGGCGTCGAAGCCTGTAAAGCGGCGGTGCACAATCTTCTC
GCGCAACGCGTCAGTGGGCTGATCATTAACTATCCGCTGGATGACCAGGATGCCATTGCTGTGGAAGCTG
CCTGCACTAATGTTCCGGCGTTATTTCTTGATGTCTCTGACCAGACACCCATCAACAGTATTATTTTCTC
CCATGAAGACGGTACGCGACTGGGCGTGGAGCATCTGGTCGCATTGGGTCACCAGCAAATCGCGCTGTTA
GCGGGCCCATTAAGTTCTGTCTCGGCGCGTCTGCGTCTGGCTGGCTGGCATAAATATCTCACTCGCAATC
AAATTCAGCCGATAGCGGAACGGGAAGGCGACTGGAGTGCCATGTCCGGTTTTCAACAAACCATGCAAAT
GCTGAATGAGGGCATCGTTCCCACTGCGATGCTGGTTGCCAACGATCAGATGGCGCTGGGCGCAATGCGC
GCCATTACCGAGTCCGGGCTGCGCGTTGGTGCGGATATCTCGGTAGTGGGATACGACGATACCGAAGACA
GCTCATGTTATATCCCGCCGTTAACCACCATCAAACAGGATTTTCGCCTGCTGGGGCAAACCAGCGTGGA
CCGCTTGCTGCAACTCTCTCAGGGCCAGGCGGTGAAGGGCAATCAGCTGTTGCCCGTCTCACTGGTGAAA
AGAAAAACCACCCTGGCGCCCAATACGCAAACCGCCTCTCCCCGCGCGTTGGCCGATTCATTAATGCAGC
TGGCACGACAGGTTTCCCGACTGGAAAGCGGGCAGTGAGCGCAACGCAATTAATGTAAGTTAGCTCACTC
ATTAGGCACAATTCTCATGTTTGACAGCTTATCATCGACTGCACGGTGCACCAATGCTTCTGGCGTCAGG
CAGCCATCGGAAGCTGTGGTATGGCTGTGCAGGTCGTAAATCACTGCATAATTCGTGTCGCTCAAGGCGC
ACTCCCGTTCTGGATAATGTTTTTTGCGCCGACATCATAACGGTTCTGGCAAATATTCTGAAATGAGCTG
