>Addgene plasmid #109854 | pHH0103_ALDOA_Glycolytic | depositor full sequence | sequence record 206806 | Full Sequence
GGCCCAGCCGGCCATGCCGTATCAGTACCCGGCGCTGACGCCGGAACAGAAAAAAGAACTGAGTGACATT
GCCCATCGTATCGTTGCACCGGGCAAAGGTATTCTGGCGGCCGATGAAAGTACCGGCTCCATTGCCAAAC
GCCTGCAGTCCATCGGTACGGAAAACACCGAAGAAAATCGTCGCTTTTATCGTCAACTGCTGCTGACGGC
CGATGACCGCGTCAACCCGTGCATTGGCGGTGTGATCCTGTTTCACGAAACCCTGTACCAGAAAGCAGAT
GACGGCCGTCCGTTCCCGCAAGTTATTAAATCTAAGGGCGGTGTGGTTGGCATCAAAGTCGACAAGGGTG
TCGTGCCGCTGGCAGGCACGAATGGTGAAACCACGACCCAGGGCCTGGATGGTCTGAGCGAACGTTGCGC
GCAATATAAAAAGGACGGCGCCGATTTCGCAAAATGGCGCTGTGTGCTGAAGATTGGTGAACATACCCCG
TCAGCCCTGGCAATCATGGAAAACGCGAATGTTCTGGCTCGTTATGCGTCGATTTGCCAGCAAAACGGCA
TTGTTCCGATCGTCGAACCGGAAATCCTGCCGGATGGTGACCACGATCTGAAACGCTGTCAGTACGTGAC
GGAAAAAGTTCTGGCAGCTGTCTATAAGGCGCTGAGCGATCATCACATTTACCTGGAAGGCACCCTGCTG
AAACCGAATATGGTCACGCCGGGTCATGCCTGTACCCAGAAATTTTCTCACGAAGAAATTGCTATGGCAA
CGGTGACCGCACTGCGTCGCACCGTGCCGCCGGCAGTTACGGGTATCACCTTCCTGTCAGGCGGTCAATC
GGAAGAAGAAGCGAGTATTAACCTGAATGCGATCAACAAATGCCCGCTGCTGAAGCCGTGGGCTCTGACC
TTTAGCTATGGTCGTGCGCTGCAGGCCTCTGCACTGAAAGCCTGGGGCGGTAAAAAGGAAAACCTGAAAG
CGGCCCAGGAAGAATATGTTAAGCGCGCTCTGGCGAATAGTCTGGCATGTCAGGGTAAATACACCCCGTC
CGGTCAAGCTGGTGCAGCTGCGAGCGAATCTCTGTTCGTGAGCAATCATGCGTACGCGGCCGC
